Addgene plasmid #79347: pII5
Purpose: (Empty Backbone) EcoExpress cloning vector with tac promoter, N term GST tag, and TEV site. For expressing individual protein in E.coli or assembly into position 5 of co-expression vector
Depositing lab: Junbiao Dai. Publication: EcoExpress-Highly Efficient Construction and Expression of Multicomponent Protein Complexes in Escherichia coli. Qin Y, Tan C, Lin J, Qin Q, He J, Wu Q, Cai Y, Chen Z, Dai J. ACS Synth Biol. 2016 Jul 7. 10.1021/acssynbio.5b00291 PubMed 27345099.
Backbone
  Vector backbone: pET-28b
  Vector type: Bacterial Expression
  Tag / fusion protein: TEV cleavage site (N terminal on backbone); GST (N terminal on backbone)
Growth in bacteria
  Bacterial resistance: Kanamycin, 50 μg/mL
  Growth temperature: 37°C
  Growth strain: ccdB Survival
  Copy number: Low Copy
Gene/Insert
  Gene/Insert name: None
  Mutation: Removed native BsaI site in ccdB gene
  Promoter: tac
  Tag / fusion protein: GST (N terminal on backbone)
  Cloning method: Unknown
  Sequencing primers: 5′ M13pUC-rev; 3′ T7-term
Terms and licenses: Academic/Nonprofit Terms; Industry Terms: Not Available to Industry
Depositor comments: Cloning system is based on Golden Gate Assembly, using BsaI for individual vectors and BsmBI for assembly vectors. Assembly is compatible with the BioBrick standard. Oligonucleotide blocking cloning method (OBCM) is used to improve efficiency of multi-insert assembly. See methods in associated article for more details.
How to cite: pII5 was a gift from Junbiao Dai (Addgene plasmid # 79347)
