[The description below was written by a language model from this plasmid's Addgene catalogue record and pLannotate feature annotations shown in this document.]
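Description:
pII5 is an empty bacterial expression and cloning vector from the EcoExpress system, built on a pET-28b backbone and about 6.7 kb in size. It is maintained in E. coli through a ColE1/pBR322-type origin accompanied by the rop gene and bom region, which is consistent with its listing as low copy. Selection is by kanamycin resistance (KanR), and an f1 origin is also present. Because the cloning site holds a ccdB gyrase-toxin cassette, preceded by a ccdA fragment, the empty vector has to be propagated in a ccdB-tolerant strain. The native BsaI site in ccdB was removed so that the enzyme can be used for cloning.

The expression unit is driven by the IPTG-inducible tac promoter with a lac operator and is repressed by the plasmid-borne lacI. Downstream lies Schistosoma japonicum GST followed by a TEV protease cleavage site. An inserted open reading frame is therefore produced as an N-terminal GST fusion whose tag can be removed after affinity purification. Genes are introduced by Golden Gate assembly with BsaI, which presumably displaces the ccdB cassette and so provides negative selection against uncut vector.

The unit is flanked by BioBrick prefix and suffix sequences, and a T7 terminator sits downstream. The short His-tag and other fragmentary annotations beyond the suffix, like the small TcR fragments elsewhere, appear to be backbone remnants. The finished vector can be used to express a single protein. Alternatively, its cassette can be transferred with BsmBI into position 5 of an EcoExpress co-expression vector for producing multicomponent protein complexes in E. coli.
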