Features (pLannotate 1.2.2; 26 found; start..end, strand, type, name):
     12..467     +  rep_origin     f1 ori (sequence partly withheld): f1 bacteriophage origin of replication; arrow indicates direction of (+) strand synthesis
    494..551     +  promoter       AmpR promoter (fragment): bla
    560..1375    -  CDS            KanR: aminoglycoside phosphotransferase; aph(3')-Ia; confers resistance to kanamycin in bacteria or G418 (Geneticin®) in eukaryotes
   1497..2085    +  rep_origin     ori: high-copy-number ColE1/pMB1/pBR322/pUC origin of replication
   2271..2413    -  misc_feature   bom: basis of mobility region from pBR322
   2515..2706    -  CDS            rop: Rop protein, which maintains plasmids at low copy number; rop
   2723..3103    +  CDS            YPB1_ECOLX: Protein predicted: Swiss-Prot protein existence level 4. From Escherichia coli.
   3175..3466    -  CDS            TcR (fragment): tetracycline efflux protein; tet; confers resistance to tetracycline
   3481..3502    -  protein_bind   CAP binding site: CAP binding activates transcription in the presence of cAMP. E. coli catabolite activator protein
   3515..4597    -  CDS            lacI: lac repressor; lacI; The lac repressor binds to the lac operator to inhibit transcription in E. coli. This inhibition can be relieved by adding lactose or isopropyl-β-D-thiogalactopyranoside (IPTG).
   4598..4675    -  promoter       lacI promoter: lacI
   4683..4776    -  CDS            TcR (fragment): tetracycline efflux protein; tet; confers resistance to tetracycline
   4777..4798    +  misc_feature   BioBrick prefix: BioBrick prefix for parts that do not start with "ATG"
   4821..4849    +  promoter       tac promoter: strong E. coli promoter; hybrid between the trp and lac UV5 promoters
   4857..4873    +  protein_bind   lac operator: The lac repressor binds to the lac operator to inhibit transcription in E. coli. This inhibition can be relieved by adding lactose or isopropyl-β-D-thiogalactopyranoside (IPTG). lac repressor encoded by lacI
   4896..5549    +  CDS            GST26_SCHJA: Experimental evidence at protein level: Swiss-Prot protein existence level 1. GST isoenzymes appear to play a central role in the parasite detoxification system. Other functions are also suspected including a role in increasing the solubility of haematin in the parasite gut. From Schistosoma japonicum (Blood fluke).
   5574..5594    +  CDS            TEV site: tobacco etch virus (TEV) protease recognition and cleavage site
   5615..5696    +  intron         PDK intron (fragment): pdk; modified pyruvate orthophosphate dikinase intron from Flaveria trinervia 3.0
   5787..5945    +  CDS            ccdA (fragment): CCDA_ECO57 - Also known as H, letA. Experimental evidence at protein level: Swiss-Prot protein existence level 1. Antitoxin component of a type II toxin-antitoxin (TA) system which inhibits the post-segregational killing (PSK) of plasmid-free cells, also referred to as a plasmid addiction system. Binds to and blocks the activity of CcdB; will also remove bound CcdB protein from the CcdB-GyrA complex by forming a CcdA-CcdB complex, a process termed rejuvenation. Functions as a transcriptional corepressor for the ccdAB operon, repression also requires CcdB (By similarity). From Escherichia coli
   5950..6255    +  CDS            ccdB: CcdB, a bacterial toxin that poisons DNA gyrase; ccdB; Plasmids containing the ccdB gene cannot be propagated in standard E. coli strains.
   6326..6365    +  CDS            rop (fragment): Rop protein, which maintains plasmids at low copy number; rop
   6467..6507    +  misc_feature   bom (fragment): basis of mobility region from pBR322
   6565..6585    +  misc_feature   BioBrick suffix: universal suffix for all parts
   6592..6609    +  CDS            9xHis (fragment): 9xHis affinity tag
   6619..6668    +  CDS            SET1 (fragment): solubility-enhancement tag derived from T7 phage gene 10B
   6676..6723    +  terminator     T7 terminator: transcription terminator for bacteriophage T7 RNA polymerase
>Addgene plasmid #79347 | pII5 | depositor full sequence | sequence record 148506 | Full Sequence
TGGCGAATGGG
[124 nt withheld, positions 12-135]
C
[91 nt withheld, positions 137-227]
A
[49 nt withheld, positions 229-277]
CCTTTGACGTTGGAGTCCACGTTCTTT
[37 nt withheld, positions 305-341]
ACCCTATCTCGGTCTATTCTTTTGATTTATAAGGGATTTTGCCGATTTCGGCCTATTGGTTAAAAAATGA
GCTGATTTAACAAAAATTTAACGCGAATTTTAACAAAATATTAACGTTTACAATTTCAGGTGGCACTTTT
CGGGGAAATGTGCGCGGAACCCCTATTTGTTTATTTTTCTAAATACATTCAAATATGTATCCGCTCATGA
ATTAATTCTTAGAAAAACTCATCGAGCATCAAATGAAACTGCAATTTATTCATATCAGGATTATCAATAC
CATATTTTTGAAAAAGCCGTTTCTGTAATGAAGGAGAAAACTCACCGAGGCAGTTCCATAGGATGGCAAG
ATCCTGGTATCGGTCTGCGATTCCGACTCGTCCAACATCAATACAACCTATTAATTTCCCCTCGTCAAAA
ATAAGGTTATCAAGTGAGAAATCACCATGAGTGACGACTGAATCCGGTGAGAATGGCAAAAGTTTATGCA
TTTCTTTCCAGACTTGTTCAACAGGCCAGCCATTACGCTCGTCATCAAAATCACTCGCATCAACCAAACC
GTTATTCATTCGTGATTGCGCCTGAGCGAGACGAAATACGCGATCGCTGTTAAAAGGACAATTACAAACA
GGAATCGAATGCAACCGGCGCAGGAACACTGCCAGCGCATCAACAATATTTTCACCTGAATCAGGATATT
CTTCTAATACCTGGAATGCTGTTTTCCCGGGGATCGCAGTGGTGAGTAACCATGCATCATCAGGAGTACG
GATAAAATGCTTGATGGTCGGAAGAGGCATAAATTCCGTCAGCCAGTTTAGTCTGACCATCTCATCTGTA
ACATCATTGGCAACGCTACCTTTGCCATGTTTCAGAAACAACTCTGGCGCATCGGGCTTCCCATACAATC
GATAGATTGTCGCACCTGATTGCCCGACATTATCGCGAGCCCATTTATACCCATATAAATCAGCATCCAT
GTTGGAATTTAATCGCGGCCTAGAGCAAGACGTTTCCCGTTGAATATGGCTCATAACACCCCTTGTATTA
CTGTTTATGTAAGCAGACAGTTTTATTGTTCATGACCAAAATCCCTTAACGTGAGTTTTCGTTCCACTGA
GCGTCAGACCCCGTAGAAAAGATCAAAGGATCTTCTTGAGATCCTTTTTTTCTGCGCGTAATCTGCTGCT
TGCAAACAAAAAAACCACCGCTACCAGCGGTGGTTTGTTTGCCGGATCAAGAGCTACCAACTCTTTTTCC
GAAGGTAACTGGCTTCAGCAGAGCGCAGATACCAAATACTGTCCTTCTAGTGTAGCCGTAGTTAGGCCAC
CACTTCAAGAACTCTGTAGCACCGCCTACATACCTCGCTCTGCTAATCCTGTTACCAGTGGCTGCTGCCA
GTGGCGATAAGTCGTGTCTTACCGGGTTGGACTCAAGACGATAGTTACCGGATAAGGCGCAGCGGTCGGG
CTGAACGGGGGGTTCGTGCACACAGCCCAGCTTGGAGCGAACGACCTACACCGAACTGAGATACCTACAG
CGTGAGCTATGAGAAAGCGCCACGCTTCCCGAAGGGAGAAAGGCGGACAGGTATCCGGTAAGCGGCAGGG
TCGGAACAGGAGAGCGCACGAGGGAGCTTCCAGGGGGAAACGCCTGGTATCTTTATAGTCCTGTCGGGTT
TCGCCACCTCTGACTTGAGCGTCGATTTTTGTGATGCTCGTCAGGGGGGCGGAGCCTATGGAAAAACGCC
AGCAACGCGGCCTTTTTACGGTTCCTGGCCTTTTGCTGGCCTTTTGCTCACATGTTCTTTCCTGCGTTAT
CCCCTGATTCTGTGGATAACCGTATTACCGCCTTTGAGTGAGCTGATACCGCTCGCCGCAGCCGAACGAC
CGAGCGCAGCGAGTCAGTGAGCGAGGAAGCGGAAGAGCGCCTGATGCGGTATTTTCTCCTTACGCATCTG
TGCGGTATTTCACACCGCATATATGGTGCACTCTCAGTACAATCTGCTCTGATGCCGCATAGTTAAGCCA
GTATACACTCCGCTATCGCTACGTGACTGGGTCATGGCTGCGCCCCGACACCCGCCAACACCCGCTGACG
CGCCCTGACGGGCTTGTCTGCTCCCGGCATCCGCTTACAGACAAGCTGTGACCGTCTCCGGGAGCTGCAT
GTGTCAGAGGTTTTCACCGTCATCACCGAAACGCGCGAGGCAGCTGCGGTAAAGCTCATCAGCGTGGTCG
TGAAGCGATTCACAGATGTCTGCCTGTTCATCCGCGTCCAGCTCGTTGAGTTTCTCCAGAAGCGTTAATG
TCTGGCTTCTGATAAAGCGGGCCATGTTAAGGGCGGTTTTTTCCTGTTTGGTCACTGATGCCTCCGTGTA
AGGGGGATTTCTGTTCATGGGGGTAATGATACCGATGAAACGAGAGAGGATGCTCACGATACGGGTTACT
GATGATGAACATGCCCGGTTACTGGAACGTTGTGAGGGTAAACAACTGGCGGTATGGATGCGGCGGGACC
AGAGAAAAATCACTCAGGGTCAATGCCAGCGCTTCGTTAATACAGATGTAGGTGTTCCACAGGGTAGCCA
GCAGCATCCTGCGATGCAGATCCGGAACATAATGGTGCAGGGCGCTGACTTCCGCGTTTCCAGACTTTAC
GAAACACGGAAACCGAAGACCATTCATGTTGTTGCTCAGGTCGCAGACGTTTTGCAGCAGCAGTCGCTTC
ACGTTCGCTCGCGTATCGGTGATTCATTCTGCTAACCAGTAAGGCAACCCCGCCAGCCTAGCCGGGTCCT
CAACGACAGGAGCACGATCATGCGCACCCGTGGGGCCGCCATGCCGGCGATAATGGCCTGCTTCTCGCCG
AAACGTTTGGTGGCGGGACCAGTGACGAAGGCTTGAGCGAGGGCGTGCAAGATTCCGAATACCGCAAGCG
ACAGGCCGATCATCGTCGCGCTCCAGCGAAAGCGGTCCTCGCCGAAAATGACCCAGAGCGCTGCCGGCAC
CTGTCCTACGAGTTGCATGATAAAGAAGACAGTCATAAGTGCGGCGACGATAGTCATGCCCCGCGCCCAC
CGGAAGGAGCTGACTGGGTTGAAGGCTCTCAAGGGCATCGGTCGAGATCCCGGTGCCTAATGAGTGAGCT
AACTTACATTAATTGCGTTGCGCTCACTGCCCGCTTTCCAGTCGGGAAACCTGTCGTGCCAGCTGCATTA
ATGAATCGGCCAACGCGCGGGGAGAGGCGGTTTGCGTATTGGGCGCCAGGGTGGTTTTTCTTTTCACCAG
TGAGACGGGCAACAGCTGATTGCCCTTCACCGCCTGGCCCTGAGAGAGTTGCAGCAAGCGGTCCACGCTG
GTTTGCCCCAGCAGGCGAAAATCCTGTTTGATGGTGGTTAACGGCGGGATATAACATGAGCTGTCTTCGG
TATCGTCGTATCCCACTACCGAGATATCCGCACCAACGCGCAGCCCGGACTCGGTAATGGCGCGCATTGC
GCCCAGCGCCATCTGATCGTTGGCAACCAGCATCGCAGTGGGAACGATGCCCTCATTCAGCATTTGCATG
GTTTGTTGAAAACCGGACATGGCACTCCAGTCGCCTTCCCGTTCCGCTATCGGCTGAATTTGATTGCGAG
TGAGATATTTATGCCAGCCAGCCAGACGCAGACGCGCCGAGACAGAACTTAATGGGCCCGCTAACAGCGC
GATTTGCTGGTGACCCAATGCGACCAGATGCTCCACGCCCAGTCGCGTACCGTCTTCATGGGAGAAAATA
ATACTGTTGATGGGTGTCTGGTCAGAGACATCAAGAAATAACGCCGGAACATTAGTGCAGGCAGCTTCCA
CAGCAATGGCATCCTGGTCATCCAGCGGATAGTTAATGATCAGCCCACTGACGCGTTGCGCGAGAAGATT
GTGCACCGCCGCTTTACAGGCTTCGACGCCGCTTCGTTCTACCATCGACACCACCACGCTGGCACCCAGT
TGATCGGCGCGAGATTTAATCGCCGCGACAATTTGCGACGGCGCGTGCAGGGCCAGACTGGAGGTGGCAA
CGCCAATCAGCAACGACTGTTTGCCCGCCAGTTGTTGTGCCACGCGGTTGGGAATGTAATTCAGCTCCGC
CATCGCCGCTTCCACTTTTTCCCGCGTTTTCGCAGAAACGTGGCTGGCCTGGTTCACCACGCGGGAAACG
GTCTGATAAGAGACACCGGCATACTCTGCGACATCGTATAACGTTACTGGTTTCACATTCACCACCCTGA
ATTGACTCTCTTCCGGGCGCTATCATGCCATACCGCGAAAGGTTTTGCGCCATTCGATGGTGTCCGGGAT
CTCGACGCTCTCCCTTATGCGACTCCTGCATTAGGAAGCAGCCCAGTAGTAGGTTGAGGCCGTTGAGCAC
CGCCGCCGCAAGGAATGGTGCATGCGAATTCGCGGCCGCTTCTAGAGCGTCTCAGTCGGAAATGAGCTGT
TGACAATTAATCATCGGCTCGTATAATGTGTGGAATTGTGAGCGGATAACAATTTCACACAGGAAACAGT
ATTCATGTCCCCTATACTAGGTTATTGGAAAATTAAGGGCCTTGTGCAACCCACTCGACTTCTTTTGGAA
TATCTTGAAGAAAAATATGAAGAGCATTTGTATGAGCGCGATGAAGGTGATAAATGGCGAAACAAAAAGT
TTGAATTGGGTTTGGAGTTTCCCAATCTTCCTTATTATATTGATGGTGATGTTAAATTAACACAGTCTAT
GGCCATCATACGTTATATAGCTGACAAGCACAACATGTTGGGTGGTTGTCCAAAAGAGCGTGCAGAGATT
TCAATGCTTGAAGGAGCGGTTTTGGATATTAGATACGGTGTTTCGAGAATTGCATATAGTAAAGACTTTG
AAACTCTCAAAGTTGATTTTCTTAGCAAGCTACCTGAAATGCTGAAAATGTTCGAAGATCGTTTATGTCA
TAAAACATATTTAAATGGTGATCATGTAACCCATCCTGACTTCATGTTGTATGACGCTCTTGATGTTGTT
TTATACATGGACCCAATGTGCCTGGATGCGTTCCCAAAATTAGTTTGTTTTAAAAAACGTATTGAAGCTA
TCCCACAAATTGATAAGTACTTGAAATCCAGCAAGTATATAGCATGGCCTTTGCAGGGCTGGCAAGCCAC
GTTTGGTGGTGGCGACCATCCTCCAAAATCGGATCTGGTTCCGCGTGGATCTGAAAACCTGTATTTTCAG
GGCTCGATGCGAGACCCTCTAGAGGATCCGGCTTACTAAAAGCCAGATAACAGTATGCGTATTTGCGCGC
TGATTTTTGCGGTATAAGAATATATACTGATATGTATACCCGAAGTATGTCAAAAAGAGGTATGCTATGA
AGCAGCGTATTACAGTGACAGTTGACAGCGACAGCTATCAGTTGCTCAAGGCATATATGATGTCAATATC
TCCGGTCTGGTAAGCACAACCATGCAGAATGAAGCCCGTCGTCTGCGTGCCGAACGCTGGAAAGCGGAAA
ATCAGGAAGGGATGGCTGAGGTCGCCCGGTTTATTGAAATGAACGGCTCTTTTGCTGACGAGAACAGGGG
CTGGTGAAATGCAGTTTAAGGTTTACACCTATAAAAGAGAGAGCCGTTATCGTCTGTTTGTGGATGTACA
GAGTGATATTATTGACACGCCCGGGCGACGGATGGTGATCCCCCTGGCCAGTGCACGTCTGCTGTCAGAT
AAAGTCCCCCGTGAACTTTACCCGGTGGTGCATATCGGGGATGAAAGCTGGCGCATGATGACCACCGATA
TGGCCAGTGTGCCGGTGTCCGTTATCGGGGAAGAAGTGGCTGATCTCAGCCACCGCGAAAATGACATCAA
AAACGCCATTAACCTGATGTTCTGGGGAATATAAATGTCAGGCTCCCTTATACACAGCCAGTCTGCAGGT
CGACGGTCTCCTAGCATCGTGACTGACTGACGATCTGCCTCGCGCGTTTCGGTGATGACGGTGAAAACCT
CTGACACATGCAGCTCCCGGAGTCGGTCACAGCTTGTCTGTAAGCGGATGCCGGGAGCAGACAAGCCCGT
CAGGGCGCGTCAGCGGGTGTTGGCGGGTGTCGGGGCGCAGCCATGACCTAGTCACGTAGCGATAGCGGAG
TGTATAATTCTTGAAGACGAAAGGGCCTCGTGATACGCCTATTTTTATAGGTGCAGTGAGACGTACTAGT
AGCGGCCGCTGCAGCTCGAGCACCACCACCACCACCACTGAGATCCGGCTGCTAACAAAGCCCGAAAGGA
AGCTGAGTTGGCTGCTGCCACCGCTGAGCAATAACTAGCATAACCCCTTGGGGCCTCTAAACGGGTCTTG
AGGGGTTTTTTGCTGAAAGGAGGAACTATATCCGGAT
